>Addgene plasmid #157804 | pMTTH+eGFP-bromo5 | addgene full sequence | sequence record 307856 | Addgene NGS Result
GCAGGTCGTAAATCACTGCATAATTCGTGTCGCTCAAGGCGCACTCCCGTTCTGGATAATGTTTTTTGCG
CCGACATCATAACGGTTCTGGCAAATATTCTGAAATGAGCTGTTGACAATTAATCATCGGCTCGTATAAT
GTGTGGAATTGTGAGCGGATAACAATTTCACACAGGAAACAGCCAGTCCGTTTAGGTGTTTTCACGAGCA
CTTCACCAACAAGGACCATAGATTATGAAAACTGAAGAAGGTAAACTGGTAATCTGGATTAACGGCGATA
AAGGCTATAACGGTCTCGCTGAAGTCGGTAAGAAATTCGAGAAAGATACCGGAATTAAAGTCACCGTTGA
GCATCCGGATAAACTGGAAGAGAAATTCCCACAGGTTGCGGCAACTGGCGATGGCCCTGACATTATCTTC
TGGGCACACGACCGCTTTGGTGGCTACGCTCAATCTGGCCTGTTGGCTGAAATCACCCCGGACAAAGCGT
TCCAGGACAAGCTGTATCCGTTTACCTGGGATGCCGTACGTTACAACGGCAAGCTGATTGCTTACCCGAT
CGCTGTTGAAGCGTTATCGCTGATTTATAACAAAGATCTGCTGCCGAACCCGCCAAAAACCTGGGAAGAG
ATCCCGGCGCTGGATAAAGAACTGAAAGCGAAAGGTAAGAGCGCGCTGATGTTCAACCTGCAAGAACCGT
ACTTCACCTGGCCGCTGATTGCTGCTGACGGGGGTTATGCGTTCAAGTATGAAAACGGCAAGTACGACAT
TAAAGACGTGGGCGTGGATAACGCTGGCGCGAAAGCGGGTCTGACCTTCCTGGTTGACCTGATTAAAAAC
AAACACATGAATGCAGACACCGATTACTCCATCGCAGAAGCTGCCTTTAATAAAGGCGAAACAGCGATGA
CCATCAACGGCCCGTGGGCATGGTCCAACATCGACACCAGCAAAGTGAATTATGGTGTAACGGTACTGCC
GACCTTCAAGGGTCAACCATCCAAACCGTTCGTTGGCGTGCTGAGCGCAGGTATTAACGCCGCCAGTCCG
AACAAAGAGCTGGCAAAAGAGTTCCTCGAAAACTATCTGCTGACTGATGAAGGTCTGGAAGCGGTTAATA
AAGACAAACCGCTGGGTGCCGTAGCGCTGAAGTCTTACGAGGAAGAGTTGGCGAAAGATCCACGTATTGC
CGCCACCATGGAAAACGCCCAGAAAGGTGAAATCATGCCGAACATCCCGCAGATGTCCGCTTTCTGGTAT
GCCGTGCGTACTGCGGTGATCAACGCCGCCAGCGGTCGTCAGACTGTCGATGAAGCCCTGAAAGACGCGC
AGACTAATTCGAGCTCGAACAACAACAACAATAACAATAACAACAACCTCGGGATCGAGGGAAGGATTTC
AGAATTTGAAAACCTGTATTTTCAGGGCCATATGGCCATGGTGAGCAAGGGCGAGGAGCTGTTCACCGGG
GTGGTGCCTATCCTGGTCGAGCTGGACGGCGACGTAAACGGCCACAAGTTCAGCGTGTCCGGCGAGGGCG
AGGGCGATGCCACCTACGGCAAGCTGACCCTGAAGTTCATCTGCACCACCGGCAAGCTGCCAGTGCCGTG
GCCTACCCTCGTGACCACCCTGACCTACGGCGTGCAGTGCTTCAGCCGCTACCCAGACCACATGAAGCAG
CACGACTTCTTCAAGTCCGCCATGCCGGAAGGCTACGTCCAGGAGCGCACCATCTTCTTCAAGGACGACG
GCAACTACAAGACCCGCGCCGAGGTGAAGTTCGAGGGCGACACCCTGGTGAACCGCATCGAGCTGAAGGG
CATCGACTTCAAGGAGGACGGCAACATCCTGGGGCACAAGCTGGAGTACAACTACAACAGCCACAACGTC
TATATCATGGCCGACAAGCAGAAGAACGGCATCAAGGTGAACTTCAAGATCCGCCACAACATCGAGGACG
GCAGCGTGCAGCTCGCCGACCACTACCAGCAGAACACCCCTATCGGCGACGGCCCAGTGCTGCTGCCGGA
CAACCACTACCTGAGCACCCAGTCCGCCCTGAGCAAAGACCCTAACGAGAAGCGCGATCACATGGTCCTG
CTGGAGTTCGTGACCGCCGCCGGGATCACTCTCGGCATGGACGAGCTGTACAAGGGTGGCAGCGGCGGGT
CGGGCGGGAGCGGCGGCAGTGGAGGAAGTGTTGCCTCGACTAATCCTCCACCGCCGGAGACCAGTAACCC
AAACAAGCCTAAACGTCAA
[300 nt withheld, positions 2260-2559]
AAAATCAACGAACTCCCGACAGAGGAGGGCGGGTCCGGTGGAAGTGGCGGTAGTGGTGGGAGTGGTGGAT
CAGCCGCCAGCACAAACCCACCTCCGCCTGAAACGTCCAACCCGAACAAACCGAAACGGCAG
[300 nt withheld, positions 2692-2991]
AAAATTAATGAGCTGCCTACTGAGGAAGGGGGAAGCGGGGGCTCGGGGGGGTCAGGCGGTTCTGGAGGAT
CTGCCGCATCCACTAACCCGCCTCCGCCAGAGACGAGTAATCCGAACAAGCCGAAGCGCCAA
[300 nt withheld, positions 3124-3423]
AAGATCAATGAACTCCCTACCGAAGAGGGAGGTTCGGGAGGGAGCGGTGGATCTGGAGGCTCCGGAGGGT
CTGCTGCGTCTACCAATCCGCCACCACCGGAAACTAGCAATCCTAACAAACCAAAACGTCAG
[300 nt withheld, positions 3556-3855]
AAGATTAATGAATTGCCTACGGAAGAAGGTGGCTCTGGGGGCTCAGGTGGTAGTGGGGGTTCCGGGGGCT
CCGCAGCCTCGACCAACCCTCCTCCACCTGAGACCTCTAATCCAAATAAACCTAAGCGGCAA
[300 nt withheld, positions 3988-4287]
AAAATTAACGAGTTACCAACCGAGGAGGGCTCGAGCGGATCCGAAAACCTGTATTTTCAGGGCCATCATC
ATCATCATCACTGAAAGCTTGGCACTGGCCGTCGTTTTACAACGTCGTGACTGGGAAAACCCTGGCGTTA
CCCAACTTAATCGCCTTGCAGCACATCCCCCTTTCGCCAGCTGGCGTAATAGCGAAGAGGCCCGCACCGA
TCGCCCTTCCCAACAGTTGCGCAGCCTGAATGGCGAATGGCAGCTTGGCTGTTTTGGCGGATGAGATAAG
ATTTTCAGCCTGATACAGATTAAATCAGAACGCAGAAGCGGTCTGATAAAACAGAATTTGCCTGGCGGCA
GTAGCGCGGTGGTCCCACCTGACCCCATGCCGAACTCAGAAGTGAAACGCCGTAGCGCCGATGGTAGTGT
GGGGTCTCCCCATGCGAGAGTAGGGAACTGCCAGGCATCAAATAAAACGAAAGGCTCAGTCGAAAGACTG
GGCCTTTCGTTTTATCTGTTGTTTGTCGGTGAACGCTCTCCTGAGTAGGACAAATCCGCCGGGAGCGGAT
TTGAACGTTGCGAAGCAACGGCCCGGAGGGTGGCGGGCAGGACGCCCGCCATAAACTGCCAGGCATCAAA
TTAAGCAGAAGGCCATCCTGACGGATGGCCTTTTTGCGTTTCTACAAACTCTTTTGTTTATTTTTCTAAA
TACATTCAAATATGTATCCGCTCATGAGACAATAACCCTGATAAATGCTTCAATAATATTGAAAAAGGAA
GAGTATGAGTATTCAACATTTCCGTGTCGCCCTTATTCCCTTTTTTGCGGCATTTTGCCTTCCTGTTTTT
GCTCACCCAGAAACGCTGGTGAAAGTAAAAGATGCTGAAGATCAGTTGGGTGCACGAGTGGGTTACATCG
AACTGGATCTCAACAGCGGTAAGATCCTTGAGAGTTTTCGCCCCGAAGAACGTTTCCCAATGATGAGCAC
TTTTAAAGTTCTGCTATGTGGCGCGGTATTATCCCGTGTTGACGCCGGGCAAGAGCAACTCGGTCGCCGC
ATACACTATTCTCAGAATGACTTGGTTGAGTACTCACCAGTCACAGAAAAGCATCTTACGGATGGCATGA
CAGTAAGAGAATTATGCAGTGCTGCCATAACCATGAGTGATAACACTGCGGCCAACTTACTTCTGACAAC
GATCGGAGGACCGAAGGAGCTAACCGCTTTTTTGCACAACATGGGGGATCATGTAACTCGCCTTGATCGT
TGGGAACCGGAGCTGAATGAAGCCATACCAAACGACGAGCGTGACACCACGATGCCTGTAGCAATGGCAA
CAACGTTGCGCAAACTATTAACTGGCGAACTACTTACTCTAGCTTCCCGGCAACAATTAATAGACTGGAT
GGAGGCGGATAAAGTTGCAGGACCACTTCTGCGCTCGGCCCTTCCGGCTGGCTGGTTTATTGCTGATAAA
TCTGGAGCCGGTGAGCGTGGGTCTCGCGGTATCATTGCAGCACTGGGGCCAGATGGTAAGCCCTCCCGTA
TCGTAGTTATCTACACGACGGGGAGTCAGGCAACTATGGATGAACGAAATAGACAGATCGCTGAGATAGG
TGCCTCACTGATTAAGCATTGGTAACTGTCAGACCAAGTTTACTCATATATACTTTAGATTGATT
[38 nt withheld, positions 5963-6000]
A
[37 nt withheld, positions 6002-6038]
ATTTTGTTAAAATTCGCGTTAAATTTTTGTTAAATCAGCTCATTTTTTAACCAATAGGCCGAAATCGGCA
AAATCCCTTATAAATCAAAAGAATAGCCCGAGATAGGGT
[37 nt withheld, positions 6148-6184]
AAAGAACGTGGACTCCAACGTCAAAGG
[141 nt withheld, positions 6212-6352]
G
[125 nt withheld, positions 6354-6478]
AAAGGATCTAGGTGAAGATCCTTTTTGATAATCTCATGACCAAAATCCCTTAACGTGAGTTTTCGTTCCA
CTGAGCGTCAGACCCCGTAGAAAAGATCAAAGGATCTTCTTGAGATCCTTTTTTTCTGCGCGTAATCTGC
TGCTTGCAAACAAAAAAACCACCGCTACCAGCGGTGGTTTGTTTGCCGGATCAAGAGCTACCAACTCTTT
TTCCGAAGGTAACTGGCTTCAGCAGAGCGCAGATACCAAATACTGTCCTTCTAGTGTAGCCGTAGTTAGG
CCACCACTTCAAGAACTCTGTAGCACCGCCTACATACCTCGCTCTGCTAATCCTGTTACCAGTGGCTGCT
GCCAGTGGCGATAAGTCGTGTCTTACCGGGTTGGACTCAAGACGATAGTTACCGGATAAGGCGCAGCGGT
CGGGCTGAACGGGGGGTTCGTGCACACAGCCCAGCTTGGAGCGAACGACCTACACCGAACTGAGATACCT
ACAGCGTGAGCTATGAGAAAGCGCCACGCTTCCCGAAGGGAGAAAGGCGGACAGGTATCCGGTAAGCGGC
AGGGTCGGAACAGGAGAGCGCACGAGGGAGCTTCCAGGGGGAAACGCCTGGTATCTTTATAGTCCTGTCG
GGTTTCGCCACCTCTGACTTGAGCGTCGATTTTTGTGATGCTCGTCAGGGGGGCGGAGCCTATGGAAAAA
CGCCAGCAACGCGGCCTTTTTACGGTTCCTGGCCTTTTGCTGGCCTTTTGCTCACATGTTCTTTCCTGCG
TTATCCCCTGATTCTGTGGATAACCGTATTACCGCCTTTGAGTGAGCTGATACCGCTCGCCGCAGCCGAA
CGACCGAGCGCAGCGAGTCAGTGAGCGAGGAAGCGGAAGAGCGCCTGATGCGGTATTTTCTCCTTACGCA
TCTGTGCGGTATTTCACACCGCATGTGGTGCACTCTCAGTACACCGCATGTGGTGCACTCTCAGTACAAT
CTGCTCTGATGCCGCATAGTTAAGCCAGTATACACTCCGCTATCGCTACGTGACTGGGTCATGGCTGCGC
CCCGACACCCGCCAACACCCGCTGACGCGCCCTGACGGGCTTGTCTGCTCCCGGCATCCGCTTACAGACA
AGCTGTGACCGTCTCCGGGAGCTGCATGTGTCAGAGGTTTTCACCGTCATCACCGAAACGCGCGAGGCAG
CTGCGGTAAAGCTCATCAGCGTGGTCGTGCAGCGATTCACAGATGTCTGCCTGTTCATCCGCGTCCAGCT
CGTTGAGTTTCTCCAGAAGCGTTAATGTCTGGCTTCTGATAAAGCGGGCCATGTTAAGGGCGGTTTTTTC
CTGTTTGGTCACTGATGCCTCCGTGTAAGGGGGATTTCTGTTCATGGGGGTAATGATACCGATGAAACGA
GAGAGGATGCTCACGATACGGGTTACTGATGATGAACATGCCCGGTTACTGGAACGTTGTGAGGGTAAAC
AACTGGCGGTATGGATGCGGCGGGACCAGAGAAAAATCACTCAGGGTCAATGCCAGCGCTTCGTTAATAC
AGATGTAGGTGTTCCACAGGGTAGCCAGCAGCATCCTGCGATGCAGATCCGGAACATAATGGTGCAGGGC
GCTGACTTCCGCGTTTCCAGACTTTACGAAACACGGAAACCGAAGACCATTCATGTTGTTGCTCAGGTCG
CAGACGTTTTGCAGCAGCAGTCGCTTCACGTTCGCTCGCGTATCGGTGATTCATTCTGCTAACCAGTAAG
GCAACCCCGCCAGCCTAGCCGGGTCCTCAACGACAGGAGCACGATCATGCGCACCCGTGGCCAGGACCCA
ACGCTGCCCGAAATTCCGACACCATCGAATGGTGCAAAACCTTTCGCGGTATGGCATGATAGCGCCCGGA
AGAGAGTCAATTCAGGGTGGTGAATGTGAAACCAGTAACGTTATACGATGTCGCAGAGTATGCCGGTGTC
TCTTATCAGACCGTTTCCCGCGTGGTGAACCAGGCCAGCCACGTTTCTGCGAAAACGCGGGAAAAAGTGG
AAGCGGCGATGGCGGAGCTGAATTACATTCCCAACCGCGTGGCACAACAACTGGCGGGCAAACAGTCGTT
GCTGATTGGCGTTGCCACCTCCAGTCTGGCCCTGCACGCGCCGTCGCAAATTGTCGCGGCGATTAAATCT
CGCGCCGATCAACTGGGTGCCAGCGTGGTGGTGTCGATGGTAGAACGAAGCGGCGTCGAAGCCTGTAAAG
CGGCGGTGCACAATCTTCTCGCGCAACGCGTCAGTGGGCTGATCATTAACTATCCGCTGGATGACCAGGA
TGCCATTGCTGTGGAAGCTGCCTGCACTAATGTTCCGGCGTTATTTCTTGATGTCTCTGACCAGACACCC
ATCAACAGTATTATTTTCTCCCATGAAGACGGTACGCGACTGGGCGTGGAGCATCTGGTCGCATTGGGTC
ACCAGCAAATCGCGCTGTTAGCGGGCCCATTAAGTTCTGTCTCGGCGCGTCTGCGTCTGGCTGGCTGGCA
TAAATATCTCACTCGCAATCAAATTCAGCCGATAGCGGAACGGGAAGGCGACTGGAGTGCCATGTCCGGT
TTTCAACAAACCATGCAAATGCTGAATGAGGGCATCGTTCCCACTGCGATGCTGGTTGCCAACGATCAGA
TGGCGCTGGGCGCAATGCGCGCCATTACCGAGTCCGGGCTGCGCGTTGGTGCGGATATCTCGGTAGTGGG
ATACGACGATACCGAAGACAGCTCATGTTATATCCCGCCGTTAACCACCATCAAACAGGATTTTCGCCTG
CTGGGGCAAACCAGCGTGGACCGCTTGCTGCAACTCTCTCAGGGCCAGGCGGTGAAGGGCAATCAGCTGT
TGCCCGTCTCACTGGTGAAAAGAAAAACCACCCTGGCGCCCAATACGCAAACCGCCTCTCCCCGCGCGTT
GGCCGATTCATTAATGCAGCTGGCACGACAGGTTTCCCGACTGGAAAGCGGGCAGTGAGCGCAACGCAAT
TAATGTAAGTTAGCTCACTCATTAGGCACAATTCTCATGTTTGACAGCTTATCATCGACTGCACGGTGCA
CCAATGCTTCTGGCGTCAGGCAGCCATCGGAAGCTGTGGTATGGCTGT
Features (pLannotate 1.2.2; 28 found; start..end, strand, type, name):
    113..141     +  promoter       tac promoter: strong E. coli promoter; hybrid between the trp and lac UV5 promoters
    149..165     +  protein_bind   lac operator: The lac repressor binds to the lac operator to inhibit transcription in E. coli. This inhibition can be relieved by adding lactose or isopropyl-β-D-thiogalactopyranoside (IPTG). lac repressor encoded by lacI
    235..1335    +  CDS            MBP: maltose binding protein from E. coli; malE (mutated); This version of the gene does not encode a signal sequence, so MBP will remain in the cytosol.
   1408..1428    +  CDS            TEV site: tobacco etch virus (TEV) protease recognition and cleavage site
   1438..2154    +  CDS            EGFP: EGFP is a basic (constitutively fluorescent) green fluorescent protein published in 1996, derived from Aequorea victoria. It is reported to be a rapidly-maturing weak dimer with moderate acid sensitivity.
   2218..2586    +  CDS            fs(1)h (fragment) (sequence partly withheld): FSH_DROME - Also known as fsh. Experimental evidence at protein level: Swiss-Prot protein existence level 1. Required maternally for proper expression of other homeotic genes involved in pattern formation, such as Ubx. From Drosophila melanogaster (Fruit fly).
   2650..3018    +  CDS            fs(1)h (fragment) (sequence partly withheld): FSH_DROME - Also known as fsh. Experimental evidence at protein level: Swiss-Prot protein existence level 1. Required maternally for proper expression of other homeotic genes involved in pattern formation, such as Ubx. From Drosophila melanogaster (Fruit fly).
   3082..3450    +  CDS            fs(1)h (fragment) (sequence partly withheld): FSH_DROME - Also known as fsh. Experimental evidence at protein level: Swiss-Prot protein existence level 1. Required maternally for proper expression of other homeotic genes involved in pattern formation, such as Ubx. From Drosophila melanogaster (Fruit fly).
   3508..3882    +  CDS            BRD3 (fragment) (sequence partly withheld): BRD3_HUMAN - Also known as KIAA0043, RING3L. Experimental evidence at protein level: Swiss-Prot protein existence level 1. Chromatin reader that recognizes and binds hyperacetylated chromatin and plays a role in the regulation of transcription, probably by chromatin remodeling and interaction with transcription factors (PubMed:18406326, PubMed:27105114). Regulates transcription by promoting the binding of the transcription factor GATA1 to its targets (By similarity). From Homo sapiens (Human).
   3940..4314    +  CDS            BRD3 (fragment) (sequence partly withheld): BRD3_HUMAN - Also known as KIAA0043, RING3L. Experimental evidence at protein level: Swiss-Prot protein existence level 1. Chromatin reader that recognizes and binds hyperacetylated chromatin and plays a role in the regulation of transcription, probably by chromatin remodeling and interaction with transcription factors (PubMed:18406326, PubMed:27105114). Regulates transcription by promoting the binding of the transcription factor GATA1 to its targets (By similarity). From Homo sapiens (Human).
   4330..4350    +  CDS            TEV site: tobacco etch virus (TEV) protease recognition and cleavage site
   4351..4367    +  CDS            capTEV™ (fragment): composite tag for in vivo biotinylation, TEV protease cleavage, and 6xHis tagging
   4380..4534    +  CDS            lacZα (fragment): LacZα fragment of β-galactosidase; lacZ fragment
   4627..4742    +  ncRNA          5S rRNA: Accession: RF00001 - 5S ribosomal RNA
   4746..4832    +  terminator     rrnB T1 terminator: Escherichia coli rrnB; transcription terminator T1 from the E. coli rrnB gene
   4924..4951    +  terminator     rrnB T2 terminator: transcription terminator T2 from the E. coli rrnB gene
   4970..5061    +  promoter       AmpR promoter: bla
   5062..5922    +  CDS            AmpR: β-lactamase; bla; confers resistance to ampicillin, carbenicillin, and related antibiotics
   5964..6477    -  rep_origin     M13 ori (sequence partly withheld): M13 bacteriophage origin of replication; arrow indicates direction of (+) strand synthesis
   6588..7176    +  rep_origin     ori: high-copy-number ColE1/pMB1/pBR322/pUC origin of replication
   7362..7431    -  misc_feature   bom (fragment): basis of mobility region from pBR322
   7429..7527    -  misc_feature   bom (fragment): basis of mobility region from pBR322
   7629..7820    -  CDS            rop: Rop protein, which maintains plasmids at low copy number; rop
   7837..8217    +  CDS            YPB1_ECOLX: Protein predicted: Swiss-Prot protein existence level 4. From Escherichia coli.
   8316..8393    +  promoter       lacIq promoter: lacI (mutant); In the lacIq allele, a single base change in the promoter boosts expression of the lacI gene about 10-fold.
   8394..9476    +  CDS            lacI: lac repressor; lacI; The lac repressor binds to the lac operator to inhibit transcription in E. coli. This inhibition can be relieved by adding lactose or isopropyl-β-D-thiogalactopyranoside (IPTG).
   9489..9510    +  protein_bind   CAP binding site: CAP binding activates transcription in the presence of cAMP. E. coli catabolite activator protein
   9529..9546    +  promoter       tet promoter (fragment): E. coli promoter for tetracycline efflux protein gene
