[The description below was written by a language model from this plasmid's Addgene catalogue record and pLannotate feature annotations shown in this document.]
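Description:
pMTTH+eGFP-bromo5 is a bacterial expression plasmid of about 9.6 kb, built on a modified pMal backbone (MTTH), that produces a synthetic multivalent chromatin-reader protein in E. coli. It replicates from a ColE1/pMB1-type origin. The rop gene and pBR322 bom region are also present, which fits the catalogue's low-copy designation. Selection is by ampicillin through the bla gene, and an M13 phage origin is also annotated. Expression is driven by the hybrid tac promoter with a downstream lac operator. The plasmid carries its own lacI under the lacIq promoter, so transcription stays repressed until it is induced with IPTG. The rrnB T1 and T2 terminators close the transcription unit.

The open reading frame begins with a cytosolic maltose-binding protein that lacks a signal sequence, followed by a TEV protease site and EGFP. Five tandem copies of a bromodomain come next, each spanning roughly 370 bp and separated by short linkers, and the frame ends with a second TEV site and a His6 tag supplied by the backbone. The catalogue identifies the repeats as human BRD4 bromodomain 1. The automated annotation instead labels them as fragments of Drosophila fs(1)h or human BRD3. This most likely reflects homology matching among conserved BET-family bromodomains, not a different insert. The 2,901 bp eGFP-bromo5 insert sits between retained NdeI and BamHI sites.

The flanking MBP and His6 tags allow two-step affinity purification, and TEV cleavage can remove both to leave the fluorescent five-bromodomain protein. Going by the associated publication, which concerns chromatin phase separation, the protein likely serves as a fluorescent multivalent binder of acetylated chromatin in in vitro studies.
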