Addgene plasmid #157804: pMTTH+eGFP-bromo5
Purpose: Expression of synthetic protein composed of eGFP and 5 repeats of BRD4 bromodomain #1
Depositing lab: Michael Rosen. Depositing organization: University of Texas Southwestern Medical Center. Publication: Organization of Chromatin by Intrinsic and Regulated Phase Separation. Gibson BA, Doolittle LK, Schneider MWG, Jensen LE, Gamarra N, Henry L, Gerlich DW, Redding S, Rosen MK. Cell. 2019 Oct 3;179(2):470-484.e21. doi: 10.1016/j.cell.2019.08.037. Epub 2019 Sep 19. PubMed 31543265.
Backbone
  Vector backbone: modified pMal (MTTH)
  Vector type: Bacterial Expression
Growth in bacteria
  Bacterial resistance: Ampicillin, 100 μg/mL
  Growth temperature: 37°C
  Growth strain: DH5alpha
  Copy number: Low Copy
Gene/Insert
  Gene/Insert name: eGFP-bromo5
  Species: H. sapiens (human)
  Insert size (bp): 2901
  Promoter: pTAC
  Tag / fusion protein: MBP (N terminal on insert); His6 (C terminal on backbone)
  Cloning method: Restriction Enzyme; 5′ cloning site NdeI (not destroyed); 3′ cloning site BamHI (not destroyed)
  Sequencing primers: 5′ GGTCGTCAGACTGTCGATGAAGCC; 3′ TGTCCTACTCAGGAGAGCGTTCAC
Terms and licenses: Academic/Nonprofit Terms; Industry Terms: Not Available to Industry
How to cite: pMTTH+eGFP-bromo5 was a gift from Michael Rosen (Addgene plasmid # 157804 ; http://n2t.net/addgene:157804 ; RRID:Addgene_157804)
