>Addgene plasmid #157804 | pMTTH+eGFP-bromo5 | depositor partial sequence | sequence record 304620 | insert sequence including restrictions sites
CATATGGCCATGGTGAGCAAGGGCGAGGAGCTGTTCACCGGGGTGGTGCCTATCCTGGTCGAGCTGGACG
GCGACGTAAACGGCCACAAGTTCAGCGTGTCCGGCGAGGGCGAGGGCGATGCCACCTACGGCAAGCTGAC
CCTGAAGTTCATCTGCACCACCGGCAAGCTGCCAGTGCCGTGGCCTACCCTCGTGACCACCCTGACCTAC
GGCGTGCAGTGCTTCAGCCGCTACCCAGACCACATGAAGCAGCACGACTTCTTCAAGTCCGCCATGCCGG
AAGGCTACGTCCAGGAGCGCACCATCTTCTTCAAGGACGACGGCAACTACAAGACCCGCGCCGAGGTGAA
GTTCGAGGGCGACACCCTGGTGAACCGCATCGAGCTGAAGGGCATCGACTTCAAGGAGGACGGCAACATC
CTGGGGCACAAGCTGGAGTACAACTACAACAGCCACAACGTCTATATCATGGCCGACAAGCAGAAGAACG
GCATCAAGGTGAACTTCAAGATCCGCCACAACATCGAGGACGGCAGCGTGCAGCTCGCCGACCACTACCA
GCAGAACACCCCTATCGGCGACGGCCCAGTGCTGCTGCCGGACAACCACTACCTGAGCACCCAGTCCGCC
CTGAGCAAAGACCCTAACGAGAAGCGCGATCACATGGTCCTGCTGGAGTTCGTGACCGCCGCCGGGATCA
CTCTCGGCATGGACGAGCTGTACAAGGGTGGCAGCGGCGGGTCGGGCGGGAGCGGCGGCAGTGGAGGAAG
TGTTGCCTCGACTAATCCTCCACCGCCGGAGACCAGTAACCCAAACAAGCCTAAACGTCAA
[300 nt withheld, positions 832-1131]
AAAATCAACGAACTCCCGACAGAGGAGGGCGGGTCCGGTGGAAGTGGCGGTAGTGGTGGGAGTGGTGGAT
CAGCCGCCAGCACAAACCCACCTCCGCCTGAAACGTCCAACCCGAACAAACCGAAACGGCAG
[300 nt withheld, positions 1264-1563]
AAAATTAATGAGCTGCCTACTGAGGAAGGGGGAAGCGGGGGCTCGGGGGGGTCAGGCGGTTCTGGAGGAT
CTGCCGCATCCACTAACCCGCCTCCGCCAGAGACGAGTAATCCGAACAAGCCGAAGCGCCAA
[300 nt withheld, positions 1696-1995]
AAGATCAATGAACTCCCTACCGAAGAGGGAGGTTCGGGAGGGAGCGGTGGATCTGGAGGCTCCGGAGGGT
CTGCTGCGTCTACCAATCCGCCACCACCGGAAACTAGCAATCCTAACAAACCAAAACGTCAG
[300 nt withheld, positions 2128-2427]
AAGATTAATGAATTGCCTACGGAAGAAGGTGGCTCTGGGGGCTCAGGTGGTAGTGGGGGTTCCGGGGGCT
CCGCAGCCTCGACCAACCCTCCTCCACCTGAGACCTCTAATCCAAATAAACCTAAGCGGCAA
[300 nt withheld, positions 2560-2859]
AAAATTAACGAGTTACCAACCGAGGAGGGCTCGAGCGGATCC
